>Addgene plasmid #187881 | UAS-dsarm(E,K450R) | addgene full sequence | sequence record 372288 | Addgene Partial NGS Result
TTCCGGCGATGCTGATCCGAGCAGTCCGATGGGGAGGAGGAGGAGGAGGAGGAGGACGGCGATGAGGAGG
AGGAAGATGATGGATCCGATGAGGAAAATGGAAATGGAAATAGAGGGGGCAGAAATCGACCCAGAGACAA
CGGAGGATGAGATGATGATCCCACATAGACTTGTTGCATTAAACGAATATTAGCGCTTATGTCTAGAGGA
TCTTTGTGAAGGAACCTTACTTCTGTGGTGTGACATAATTGGACAAACTACCTACAGAGATTTAAAGCTC
TAAGGTAAATATAAAATTTTTAAGTGTATAATGTGTTAAACTACTGATTCTAATTGTTTGTGTATTTTAG
ATTCCAACCTATGGAACTGATGAATGGGAGCAGTGGTGGAATGCCTTTAATGAGGAAAACCTGTTTTGCT
CAGAAGAAATGCCATCTAGTGATGATGAGGCTACTGCTGACTCTCAACATTCTACTCCTCCAAAAAAGAA
GAGAAAGGTAGAAGACCCCAAGGACTTTCCTTCAGAATTGCTAAGTTTTTTGAGTCATGCTGTGTTTAGT
AATAGAACTCTTGCTTGCTTTGCTATTTACACCACAAAGGAAAAAGCTGCACTGCTATACAAGAAAATTA
TGGAAAAATATTTGATGTATAGTGCCTTGACTAGAGATCATAATCAGCCATACCACATTTGTAGAGGTTT
TACTTGCTTTAAAAAACCTCCCACACCTCCCCCTGAACCTGAAACATAAAATGAATGCAATTGTTGTTGT
TAACTTGTTTATTGCAGCTTATAATGGTTACAAATAAAGCAATAGCATCACAAATTTCACAAATAAAGCA
TTTTTTTCACTGCATTCTAGTTGTGGTTTGTCCAAACTCATCAATGTATCTTATCATGTCTGGATCGGAT
CCGCGGCCGCGGCTCGAGGGTACCTCTAGAGATCCACTAGTGTCGACGATGTAGGTCACGGTCTCGAAGC
CGCGGTGCGGGTGCCAGGGCGTGCCCTTGGGCTCCCCGGGCGCGTACTCCACCTCACCCATCTGGTCCAT
CATGATGAACGGGTCGAGGTGGCGGTAGTTGATCCCGGCGAACGCGCGGCGCACCGGGAAGCCCTCGCCC
TCGAAACCGCTGGGCGCGGTGGTCACGGTGAGCACGGGACGTGCGACGGCGTCGGCGGGTGCGGATACGC
GGGGCAGCGTCAGCGGGTTCTCGACGGTCACGGCGGGCATGTCGACACTAGTTCTAGCCAGCTTTTGTTC
CCTTTAGTGAGGGTTAATTTCGAGCTTGGCGTAATCATGGTCATAGCTGTTTCCTGTGTGAAATTGTTAT
CCGCTCACAATTCCACACAACATACGAGCCGGAAGCATAAAGTGTAAAGCCTGGGGTGCCTAATGAGTGA
GCTAACTCACATTAATTGCGTTGCGCTCACTGCCCGCTTTCCAGTCGGGAAACCTGTCGTGCCAGCTGCA
TTAATGAATCGGCCAACGCGCGGGGAGAGGCGGTTTGCGTATTGGGCGCTCTTCCGCTTCCTCGCTCACT
GACTCGCTGCGCTCGGTCGTTCGGCTGCGGCGAGCGGTATCAGCTCACTCAAAGGCGGTAATACGGTTAT
CCACAGAATCAGGGGATAACGCAGGAAAGAACATGTGAGCAAAAGGCCAGCAAAAGGCCAGGAACCGTAA
AAAGGCCGCGTTGCTGGCGTTTTTCCATAGGCTCCGCCCCCCTGACGAGCATCACAAAAATCGACGCTCA
AGTCAGAGGTGGCGAAACCCGACAGGACTATAAAGATACCAGGCGTTTCCCCCTGGAAGCTCCCTCGTGC
GCTCTCCTGTTCCGACCCTGCCGCTTACCGGATACCTGTCCGCCTTTCTCCCTTCGGGAAGCGTGGCGCT
TTCTCATAGCTCACGCTGTAGGTATCTCAGTTCGGTGTAGGTCGTTCGCTCCAAGCTGGGCTGTGTGCAC
GAACCCCCCGTTCAGCCCGACCGCTGCGCCTTATCCGGTAACTATCGTCTTGAGTCCAACCCGGTAAGAC
ACGACTTATCGCCACTGGCAGCAGCCACTGGTAACAGGATTAGCAGAGCGAGGTATGTAGGCGGTGCTAC
AGAGTTCTTGAAGTGGTGGCCTAACTACGGCTACACTAGAAGAACAGTATTTGGTATCTGCGCTCTGCTG
AAGCCAGTTACCTTCGGAAAAAGAGTTGGTAGCTCTTGATCCGGCAAACAAACCACCGCTGGTAGCGGTG
GTTTTTTTGTTTGCAAGCAGCAGATTACGCGCAGAAAAAAAGGATCTCAAGAAGATCCTTTGATCTTTTC
TACGGGGTCTGACGCTCAGTGGAACGAAAACTCACGTTAAGGGATTTTGGTCATGAGATTATCAAAAAGG
ATCTTCACCTAGATCCTTTTAAATTAAAAATGAAGTTTTAAATCAATCTAAAGTATATATGAGTAAACTT
GGTCTGACAGTTACCAATGCTTAATCAGTGAGGCACCTATCTCAGCGATCTGTCTATTTCGTTCATCCAT
AGTTGCCTGACTCCCCGTCGTGTAGATAACTACGATACGGGAGGGCTTACCATCTGGCCCCAGTGCTGCA
ATGATACCGCGAGACCCACGCTCACCGGCTCCAGATTTATCAGCAATAAACCAGCCAGCCGGAAGGGCCG
AGCGCAGAAGTGGTCCTGCAACTTTATCCGCCTCCATCCAGTCTATTAATTGTTGCCGGGAAGCTAGAGT
AAGTAGTTCGCCAGTTAATAGTTTGCGCAACGTTGTTGCCATTGCTACAGGCATCGTGGTGTCACGCTCG
TCGTTTGGTATGGCTTCATTCAGCTCCGGTTCCCAACGATCAAGGCGAGTTACATGATCCCCCATGTTGT
GCAAAAAAGCGGTTAGCTCCTTCGGTCCTCCGATCGTTGTCAGAAGTAAGTTGGCCGCAGTGTTATCACT
CATGGTTATGGCAGCACTGCATAATTCTCTTACTGTCATGCCATCCGTAAGATGCTTTTCTGTGACTGGT
GAGTACTCAACCAAGTCATTCTGAGAATAGTGTATGCGGCGACCGAGTTGCTCTTGCCCGGCGTCAATAC
GGGATAATACCGCGCCACATAGCAGAACTTTAAAAGTGCTCATCATTGGAAAACGTTCTTCGGGGCGAAA
ACTCTCAAGGATCTTACCGCTGTTGAGATCCAGTTCGATGTAACCCACTCGTGCACCCAACTGATCTTCA
GCATCTTTTACTTTCACCAGCGTTTCTGGGTGAGCAAAAACAGGAAGGCAAAATGCCGCAAAAAAGGGAA
TAAGGGCGACACGGAAATGTTGAATACTCATACTCTTCCTTTTTCAATATTATTGAAGCATTTATCAGGG
TTATTGTCTCATGAGCGGATACATATTTGAATGTATTTAGAAAAATAAACAAATAGGGGTTCCGCGCACA
TTTCCCCGAAAAGTGCCACCTAAATTGTAAGCGTTAATATTTTGTTAAAATTCGCGTTAAATTTTTGTTA
AATCAGCTCATTTTTTAACCAATAGGCCGAAATCGGCAAAATCCCTTATAAATCAAAAGAATAGACCGAG
ATAGGGT
[37 nt withheld, positions 3578-3614]
AAAGAACGTGGACTCCAACGTCAAAGG
[49 nt withheld, positions 3642-3690]
T
[91 nt withheld, positions 3692-3782]
G
[124 nt withheld, positions 3784-3907]
CCCATTCGCCATTCAGGCTGCGCAACTGTTGGGAAGGGCGATCGGTGCGGGCCTCTTCGCTATTACGCCA
GCTGGCGAAAGGGGGATGTGCTGCAAGGCGATTAAGTTGGGTAACGCCAGGGTTTTCCCAGTCACGACGT
TGTAAAACGACGGCCAGTGAATTGTAATACGACTCACTATAGGGCGAATTGGGTACGTACCGGGCCCCTA
GTATGTATGTAAGTTAATAAAACCCATTTTTGCGGAAAGTAGATAAAAAAAACATTTTTTTTTTTTACTG
CACTGGATATCATTGAACTTATCTGATCAGTTTTAAATTTACTTCGATCCAAGGGTATTTGATGTACCAG
GTTCTTTCGATTACCTCTCACTCAAAATGACATTCCACTCAAAGTCAGCGCTGTTTGCCTCCTTCTCTGT
CCACAGAAATATCGCCGTCTCTTTCGCCGCTGCGTCCGCTATCTCTTTCGCCACCGTTTGTAGCGTTACG
TAGCGTCAATGTCCGCCTTCAGTTGCATTTTGTCAGCGGTTTCGTGACGAAGCTCCAAGCGGTTTACGCC
ATCAATTAAACACAAAGTGCTGTGCCAAAACTCCTCTCGCTTCTTATTTTTGTTTGTTTTTTGAGTGATT
GGGGTGGTGATTGGTTTTGGGTGGGTAAGCAGGGGAAAGTGTGAAAAATCCCGGCAATGGGCCAAGAGGA
TCAGGAGCTATTAATTCGCGGAGGCAGCAAACACCCATCTGCCGAGCATCTGAACAATGTGAGTAGTACA
TGTGCATACATCTTAAGTTCACTTGATCTATAGGAACTGCGATTGCAACATCAAATTGTCTGCGGCGTGA
GAACTGCGACCCACAAAAATCCCAAACCGCAATTGCACAAACAAATAGTGACACGAAACAGATTATTCTG
GTAGCTGTTCTCGCTATATAAGACAATTTTTGAGATCATATCATGATCAAGACATCTAAAGGCATTCATT
TTCGACTATATTCTTTTTTACAAAAAATATAACAACCAGATATTTTAAGCTGATCCTAGATGCACAAAAA
ATAAATAAAAGTATAAACCTACTTCGTAGGATACTTCGGGGTACTTTTTGTTCGGGGTTAGATGAGCATA
ACGCTTGTAGTTGATATTTGAGATCCCCTATCATTGCAGGGTGACAGCGGAGCGGCTTCGCAGAGCTGCA
TTAACCAGGGCTTCGGGCAGGCCAAAAACTACGGCACGCTCCGGCCACCCAGTCCGCCGGAGGACTCCGG
TTCAGGGAGCGGCCAACTAGCCGAGAACCTCACCTATGCCTGGCACAATATGGACATCTTTGGGGCGGTC
AATCAGCCGGGCTCCGGATGGCGGCAGCTGGTCAACCGGACACGCGGACTATTCTGCAACGAGCGACACA
TACCGGCGCCCAGGAAACATTTGCTCAAGAACGGTGAGTTTCTATTCGCAGTCGGCTGATCTGTGTGAAA
TCTTAATAAAGGGTCCAATTACCAATTTGAAACTCAGTTTGCGGCGTGGCCTATCCGGGCGAACTTTTGG
CCGTGATGGGCAGTTCCGGTGCCGGAAAGACGACCCTGCTGAATGCCCTTGCCTTTCGATCGCCGCAGGG
CATCCAAGTATCGCCATCCGGGATGCGACTGCTCAATGGCCAACCTGTGGACGCCAAGGAGATGCAGGCC
AGGTGCGCCTATGTCCAGCAGGATGACCTCTTTATCGGCTCCCTAACGGCCAGGGAACACCTGATTTTCC
AAGCCATGGTGCGGATGCCACGACATCTGACCTATCGGCAGCGAGTGGCCCGCGTGGATCAGGTGATCCA
GGAGCTTTCGCTCAGCAAATGTCAGCACACGATCATCGGTGTGCCCGGCAGGGTGAAAGGTCTGTCCGGC
GGAGAAAGGAAGCGTCTGGCATTCGCCTCCGAGGCTCTAACCGATCCGCCGCTTCTGATCTGCGATGAGC
CCACCTCCGGACTGGACTCCTTTACCGCCCACAGCGTCGTCCAGGTGCTGAAGAAGCTGTCGCAGAAGGG
CAAGACCGTCATCCTGACCATTCATCAGCCGTCTTCCGAGCTGTTTGAGCTCTTTGACAAGATCCTTCTG
ATGGCCGAGGGCAGGGTAGCTTTCTTGGGCACTCCCAGCGAAGCCGTCGACTTCTTTTCCTAGTGAGTTC
GATGTGTTTATTAAGGGTATCTAGTATTACATAACATCTCAACTCCTATCCAGCGTGGGTGCCCAGTGTC
CTACCAACTACAATCCGGCGGACTTTTACGTACAGGTGTTGGCCGTTGTGCCCGGACGGGAGATCGAGTC
CCGTGATCGGATCGCCAAGATATGCGACAATTTTGCCATTAGCAAAGTAGCCCGGGATATGGAGCAGTTG
TTGGCCACCAAAAATCTGGAGAAGCCACTGGAGCAGCCGGAGAATGGGTACACCTACAAGGCCACCTGGT
TCATGCAGTTCCGGGCGGTCCTGTGGCGATCCTGGCTGTCGGTGCTCAAGGAACCACTCCTCGTAAAAGT
GCGACTTATTCAGACAACGGTGAGTGGTTCCAGTGGAAACAAATGATATAACGCTTACAATTCTTGGAAA
CAAATTCGCTAGATTTTAGATAGAATTGCCTGATTCCACACCCTTCTTAGTTTTTTTCAATGAGATGTAT
AGTTTATAGTTTTGCAGAAGATAAATAAATTTCATTTAACTCGCGAATATTAATGAGATGCGAGTAACAT
TTTAATTTGCAGATGGTTGCCATCTTGATTGGCCTCATCTTTTTGGGCCAACAACTCACGCAAGTGGGTG
TGATGAATATCAACGGAGCCATCTTCCTCTTCCTGACCAACATGACCTTTCAAAACGTCTTTGCCACGAT
AAATGTAAGTCATGTTTAGAATACATTTGCATTTCAATAATTTACTAACTTTCTAATGAATCGATTCGAT
TTAGGTGTTCACCTCAGAGCTGCCAGTTTTTATGAGGGAGGCCCGAAGTCGACTTTATCGCTGTGACACA
TACTTTCTGGGCAAAACGATTGCCGAATTGCCGCTTTTTCTCACAGTGCCACTGGTCTTCACGGCGATTG
CCTATCCGATGATCGGACTGCGGGCCGGAGTGCTGCACTTCTTCAACTGCCTGGCGCTGGTCACTCTGGT
GGCCAATGTGTCAACGTCCTTCGGATATCTAATATCCTGCGCCAGCTCCTCGACCTCGATGGCGCTGTCT
GTGGGTCCGCCGGTTATCATACCATTCCTGCTCTTTGGCGGCTTCTTCTTGAACTCGGGCTCGGTGCCAG
TATACCTCAAATGGTTGTCGTACCTCTCATGGTTCCGTTACGCCAACGAGGGTCTGCTGATTAACCAATG
GGCGGACGTGGAGCCGGGCGAAATTAGCTGCACATCGTCGAACACCACGTGCCCCAGTTCGGGCAAGGTC
ATCCTGGAGACGCTTAACTTCTCCGCCGCCGATCTGCCGCTGGACTACGTGGGTCTGGCCATTCTCATCG
TGAGCTTCCGGGTGCTCGCATATCTGGCTCTAAGACTTCGGGCCCGACGCAAGGAGTAGCCGACATATAT
CCGAAATAACTGCTTGTTTTTTTTTTTTACCATTATTACCATCGTGTTTACTGTTTATTGCCCCCTCAAA
AAGCTAATGTAATTATATTTGTGCCAATAAAAACAAGATATGACCTATAGAATACAAGTATTTCCCCTTC
GAACATCCCCACAAGTAGACTTTGGATTTGTCTTCTAACCAAAAGACTTACACACCTGCATACCTTACAT
CAAAAACTCGTTTATCGCTACATAAAACACCGGGATATATTTTTTATATACATACTTTTCAAATCGCGCG
CCCTCTTCATAATTCACCTCCACCACACCACGTTTCGTAGTTGCTCTTTCGCTGTCTCCCACCCGCTCTC
CGCAACACATTCACCTTTTGTTCGACGACCTTGGAGCGACTGTCGTTAGTTCCGCGCGATTCGGTTCGCT
CAAATGGTTCCGAGTGGTTCATTTCGTCTCAATAGAAATTAGTAATAAATATTTGTATGTACAATTTATT
TGCTCCAATATATTTGTATATATTTCCCTCACAGCTATATTTATTCTAATTTAATATTATGACTTTTTAA
GGTAATTTTTTGTGACCTGTTCGGAGTGATTAGCGTTACAATTTGAACTGAAAGTGACATCCAGTGTTTG
TTCCTTGTGTAGATGCATCTCAAAAAAATGGTGGGCATAATAGTGTTGTTTATATATATCAAAAATAACA
ACTATAATAATAAGAATACATTTAATTTAGAAAATGCTTGGATTTCACTGGAACTAGGCTAGCATAACTT
CGTATAATGTATGCTATACGAAGTTATGCTAGCGGATCCAAAAGCTTTCCGGATCCAAGCTTGCATGCCT
GCAGGTCGGAGTACTGTCCTCCGAGCGGAGTACTGTCCTCCGAGCGGAGTACTGTCCTCCGAGCGGAGTA
CTGTCCTCCGAGCGGAGTACTGTCCTCCGAGCGGAGACTCTAGCGAGCGCCGGAGTATAAATAGAGGCGC
TTCGTCTACGGAGCGACAATTCAATTCAAACAAGCAAAGTGAACACGTCGCTAAGCGAAAGCTAAGCAAA
TAAACAAGCGCAGCTGAACAAGCTAAACAATCTGCAGTAAAGTGCAAGTTAAAGTGAATCAATTAAAAGT
AACCAGCAACCAAGTAAATCAACTGCAACTACTGAAATCTGCCAAGAAGTAATTATTGAATACAAGAAGA
GAACTCTGAATAGGGAATTGGGAATTCATGTCCAATCAGGCACCCTGGCCCGTTCGCAAGGGCATCTTCC
GCTCGAGCGGTCAGTCGGATTTCACGCCAACCCGATCGCCTAGTCCCATTGTGGAGATGCCATTATCCCC
GCCGCCGGTGGCCACGCCCTCGAATAGATTTGGAATCAATTCACCGCTCTCCCCACCGCCGCAGCCTATT
CAAGTGGTGGCGGGTTCAACGACAGCCACTACCATGTCCACTGCGTCCGCTGCCAGAGTGTCTGGTGCAG
CTGCCTCCACTTCATCCTCGTCCTCCTCTTCTTCGTCGTCGCAGTGCTCGTCGCAAACCTCGTCGAGTTC
TAGTTCGCACACCAGAGTACGTAAAAGTTCTAACCCGCCCCCACAGCCAATTACCAGTTGTCCACTGTCG
CCACCACCACCACCACCACCACAGCAACAACAACAACTACCACAACAACTGCCACCTCCAACGCCCATCA
ACAACACCAACCACTCAGCAATTACAACACCCAATCACAACAATAACCACAACTGCAATCAAATGAGAAA
TGTACGCGAAATTCCCATTGAGGTGGAGCAGAGCAAGGAAGCCCTCTCACTCCGCACCGGCGACATCACA
CAGCAGGCGAGCAACAATGTGGCGGCCTCCAGTATTACGGTGCAAAGTGAGAATTTCTCCGCGGACAAGA
AGGCGATATCCCAGTCGCAGCAATCGCAGACGATGACCTCCAACGGGATCATCAGTCAGGAGAAACATGT
ATCCTCCGCCTCGCAGGCCAACTACTCGATGTCGCACAAGGGCGTTTCCAGTACCGGCAGTAGCATGATC
ACCAGCTCCTCGCAAATGTCCGCGATGAATGGCCAGATGCTGAAGCTCGCCGATCTCAAGTTGGATGACC
TCAAGTCGCTGACAGCTGGCAGTGGGCAGCAGGAGATCGAGCAGACCATCAACAAGTATTCCAATATGCT
GACCTCAATAGTGAGCTCCCTGCAAGAAGATGAGCGAGGTGGTAGTGCCATAACCGTCCACGATGTTGGT
GGCAAGAAGTCTCAGTACCTGGAGAAGATCAACGAAGTCATTCGTCGAGCTTGGGCAGTGCCCACACATG
GCCACGAGCTGGGCTACTCATTGTGCAATTCCCTGCGCCAAAGTGGCGGCCTCGATCTTCTCATGAAGAA
CTGCGTTAAGCCCGATCTCCAGTTTTCCTCCGCACAGCTTCTTGAGCAGTGCCTAACCACCGAGAACCGC
AAACATGTGGTGGATAATGGTCTGGATAAGGTGGTCAATGTGGCCTGTGTCTGCACAAAGAATTCCAATA
TGGAGCACTCCCGCGTGGGCACTGGCATCCTGGAGCATCTGTTCAGACACTCCGAGGGCACCTGTTCGGA
TGTGATAAGGCTAGGTGGTCTGGATGCCGTGCTCTTTGAGTGCCGCACCAGTGATTTGGAAACTCTGCGA
CACTGCGCTAGTGCACTGGCAAATTTATCTCTATATGGTGGAGCCGAGAATCAGGAGGAGATGATCCTAC
GCAAGGTGCCCATGTGGTTGTTCCCATTGGCCTTCCACAACGATGATAACATCAAGTACTATGCCTGCTT
GGCCATTGCAGTGCTGGTAGCCAACAAGGAGATTGAAGCCGAGGTGCTGAAGTCTGGATGCTTGGATTTG
GTGGAACCCTTTGTCACCTCCCACGACCCCTCGGCTTTTGCGAGATCCAATCTGGCACATGCCCACGGGC
AAAGCAAACATTGGCTGAAAAGATTGGTTCCAGTTTTGAGTTCCAATCGCGAAGAGGCCCGCAATCTGGC
TGCCTTCCATTTTTGCATGGAGGCGGGCATCAAGAGGGAGCAGGGTAACACCGACATCTTCCGCGAGATC
AACGCTATTGAAGCTTTGAAAAATGTGGCCAGCTGTCCAAATGCCATTGCATCCAAGTTCGCCGCTCAGG
CTCTGAGATTGATTGGAGAGACAGTTCCGCACAAGCTGTCCCAACAGGTTCCCTTGTGGTCCGTGGAGGA
TGTGCAGGAGTGGGTAAAGCAAATCGGTTTCAATGACTACATCGACAAGTTCAACGAGTCCCAGGTGGAC
GGGGATCTTTTACTGAAGCTCAATCAGGATAACCTCCGGGCTGATATTGGAATCGGTAATGGAATACTTC
TAAAGCGTTTTGAACGCGAGCTGCAAAATCTCAAGCGTATGGCTGACTACTCATCCAAGGACACGGCCAA
GATGCACCAATTTCTCTCGGAGATCGGTACTGATTACTGCACCTACACGTATGCCATGCTGAATGCTGGA
ATTGACAAGTGTGCACTGCCGCATGTCAATGAGGATATGCTGATGACAGAGTGTGGCATCCACAACTCGA
TCCATCGTCTGAGAATTCTCAATGCGGTCAAAAACTTGGAGAATTCGCTGCCCAGCTCGTCGGAGGAGAA
CATGGCCAAGACGCTAGATGTTTTCGTTAGCTATAGGCGATCAAACGGCTCCCAACTAGCCAGTCTTCTC
AAGGTGCATCTGCAGCTTCGTGGTTTCTCCGTTTTCATCGACGTGGAGCGCCTGGAGGCGGGCAAATTTG
ACAACGGCCTATTGAACAGTATTCGACAGGCAAAGAACTTTGTCTTAGTATTAACTCCCGATGCCCTGCA
CCGCTGCATTAACGACGAGGACTGCAAGGACTGGGTGCATCGCGAAATCGTGGCTGCCCTGAACTCGAAC
TGCAACATTATACCCATCATAGACCAGCAATTCGATTGGCCCGAGGTGGAGCGACTTCCCGAGGACATGC
GCAGTGTGGCCCATTTTAACGGTGTTAATTGGATCCACGACTACCAGGACGCATGCATCGATAAGCTCGA
AAGATTTTTGCGCGGCGAAAAGAATATCGATCGCATTGCGGCGATGGTGCCCGGCACCCCCGGTTCGGTC
TCATACCAAAGAATGCACAGCAACGACTCCGACTACCAGAGCGGAGGAGCAGGCGCCGGATCAGGAGCAG
GAACTGGAGGAGGAGGTGGTGGCGGCGTTACGGGCAGTGTGGTGGATGGCCTGATGGTGGCGGCCAATGG
CAGCGGACAAGGTGGGCCAACGAGTACTACATCTACTACTTCTTCTACTCCCAACTCAAATTCAAGCTCA
AGCTCTAACCAGAGTCCCCCAGCGGCTCCAGCGTAGGAA
Features (pLannotate 1.2.2; 25 found; start..end, strand, type, name):
    209..283     +  CDS            small t antigen (fragment): SV40 (simian virus 40) small t antigen
    285..350     +  intron         small t intron: SV40 (simian virus 40) small t antigen intron
    480..500     +  CDS            SV40 NLS: nuclear localization signal of SV40 (simian virus 40) large T antigen
    507..641     +  CDS            LT_POVHA (fragment): Protein inferred from homology: Swiss-Prot protein existence level 3. Isoform large T antigen is a key early protein essential for both driving viral replication and inducing cellular transformation. Plays a role in viral genome replication by driving entry of quiescent cells into the cell cycle and by autoregulating the synthesis of viral early mRNA. Displays highly oncogenic activities by corrupting the host cellular checkpoint mechanisms that guard cell division and the transcription, replication, and repair of DNA. Participates in the modulation of cellular gene expression preceeding viral
    666..749     +  CDS            large T antigen (fragment): large T antigen from SV40 (simian virus 40)
    772..906     +  polyA_signal   SV40 poly(A) signal: SV40 polyadenylation signal
    973..1042    +  protein_bind   attB: attB site for the φC31 integrase (Groth et al., 2000) phage φC31 integrase
   1261..1279    -  promoter       T3 promoter: promoter for bacteriophage T3 RNA polymerase
   1322..1344    -  protein_bind   lac operator (fragment): The lac repressor binds to the lac operator to inhibit transcription in E. coli. This inhibition can be relieved by adding lactose or isopropyl-β-D-thiogalactopyranoside (IPTG). lac repressor encoded by lacI
   1348..1378    -  promoter       lac promoter: promoter for the E. coli lac operon
   1393..1414    -  protein_bind   CAP binding site: CAP binding activates transcription in the presence of cAMP. E. coli catabolite activator protein
   1427..1519    -  CDS            lacI (fragment): lac repressor; lacI; The lac repressor binds to the lac operator to inhibit transcription in E. coli. This inhibition can be relieved by adding lactose or isopropyl-β-D-thiogalactopyranoside (IPTG).
   1702..2290    -  rep_origin     ori: high-copy-number ColE1/pMB1/pBR322/pUC origin of replication
   2461..3321    -  CDS            AmpR: β-lactamase; bla; confers resistance to ampicillin, carbenicillin, and related antibiotics
   3322..3426    -  promoter       AmpR promoter: bla
   3479..3907    -  rep_origin     f1 ori (sequence partly withheld): f1 bacteriophage origin of replication; arrow indicates direction of (+) strand synthesis
   3912..4069    -  CDS            lacZα (fragment): LacZα fragment of β-galactosidase; lacZ fragment
   4072..4090    +  promoter       T7 promoter: promoter for bacteriophage T7 RNA polymerase
   4115..8234    +  gene           mini-white: white; This modified version of the white gene lacks part of the first intron.
   8241..8274    -  protein_bind   loxP: Cre-mediated recombination occurs in the 8-bp core sequence (GCATACAT). Cre recombinase
   8304..8325    -  misc_feature   MCS (fragment): pUC18/19 multiple cloning site
   8324..8418    +  protein_bind   5X UAS: five tandem copies of the "ScaI site" 17-mer CGGAGTACTGTCCTCCG, an upstream activating sequence (UAS) that efficiently binds yeast Gal4 (Webster et al., 1988; Pfeiffer et al., 2010) GAL4
   8437..8675    +  promoter       hsp70 promoter: Drosophila melanogaster hsp70Bb promoter
   9088..9109    +  CDS            9xHis (fragment): 9xHis affinity tag
   9310..11757   +  CDS            Sarm (fragment): SARM1_DROME - Also known as Ect4 From Drosophila melanogaster (Fruit fly).
