[The description below was written by a language model from this plasmid's Addgene catalogue record and pLannotate feature annotations shown in this document.]
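Description:
UAS-dsarm(E,K450R) is a Drosophila transgenesis plasmid for Gal4/UAS-driven expression of dSarm isoform E carrying a K450R substitution. The backbone is recorded as pCASPR (attB), about 9 kb, with a total size of about 12 kb; the annotated sequence is 11,856 nt and is labelled a partial NGS result, so the feature table may not cover the whole plasmid. In E. coli it is maintained by a high-copy ColE1/pUC-type origin and selected with ampicillin through the β-lactamase gene. An f1 origin and remnants of a lacZα/lac promoter cloning region flanked by T3 and T7 promoters are also present.

The expression cassette consists of five tandem Gal4-binding UAS sites placed upstream of the Drosophila hsp70 basal promoter, followed by the Sarm coding region and then an SV40 small t intron and SV40 polyadenylation signal, which provide splicing and 3' end processing. Transcription therefore depends on Gal4 supplied by a driver line, allowing tissue- or cell-type-specific expression. The annotation recognises most, but not all, of the roughly 3.2 kb insert as Sarm. A short stretch upstream is flagged as a partial 9xHis match, which the catalogue entry does not list as a tag and which may simply be histidine-rich coding sequence. A φC31 attB site permits site-specific integration into attP landing sites in the fly genome, and the mini-white gene serves as an eye-colour marker for identifying transformants. A single loxP site lies next to mini-white.

The associated publication concerns activation of dSarm by the NAD+ precursor NMN in axon degeneration. The record does not state the functional consequence of K450R.
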