Addgene plasmid #187881: UAS-dsarm(E,K450R)
Purpose: Gal4/UAS expression of dSarm(isoE,K450R)
Depositing lab: Lukas Neukomm. Depositing organization: Universite de Lausanne (UNIL). Publication: The NAD(+) precursor NMN activates dSarm to trigger axon degeneration in Drosophila. Llobet Rosell A, Paglione M, Gilley J, Kocia M, Perillo G, Gasparrini M, Cialabrini L, Raffaelli N, Angeletti C, Orsomando G, Wu PH, Coleman MP, Loreto A, Neukomm LJ. Elife. 2022 Dec 7;11:e80245. doi: 10.7554/eLife.80245. PubMed 36476387.
Backbone
  Vector backbone: pCASPR (attB)
  Backbone size w/o insert (bp): 9000
  Total vector size (bp): 12000
Growth in bacteria
  Bacterial resistance: Ampicillin, 100 μg/mL
  Growth temperature: 37°C
  Growth strain: DH5alpha
  Copy number: Unknown
Gene/Insert
  Gene/Insert name: dSarm isoform E
  Insert size (bp): 3200
  Mutation: K450R
  Entrez Gene: Sarm (a.k.a. Dmel_CG43119, CG13680, CG13681, CG34373, CG43119, CG7905, CG7915, Dmel\CG43119, Dmel_CG13680, Dmel_CG13681, Dmel_CG34373, Dmel_CG7915, Ect4, Ect4/SARM, SARM, anon-WO0118547.272, dSARM, dSARM1, dSarm, dsarm, ect4)
Terms and licenses: Academic/Nonprofit Terms; Industry Terms: Not Available to Industry
How to cite: UAS-dsarm(E,K450R) was a gift from Lukas Neukomm (Addgene plasmid # 187881 ; http://n2t.net/addgene:187881 ; RRID:Addgene_187881)
